Addgene plasmid #242205: pGMF1-D
Purpose: AtU6-26p::sgRNA scaffold in L1 vector backbone, for subcloning of 1st 20 bp target sequence. For use in dicots.
Depositing lab: Kate Creasey Krainer. Depositing organization: Grow More Foundation. Publication: Developing a Molecular Toolkit to ENABLE all to apply CRISPR/Cas9-based Gene Editing in planta. Abate BA, Hahn F, Chirivì D, Betti C, Fornara F, Molloy MC, Creasey Krainer KM. bioRxiv 2025.11.09.687425 10.1101/2025.11.09.687425.
Backbone
  Vector backbone: pRP[Exp]
  Backbone manufacturer: VectorBuilder
  Total vector size (bp): 3526
  Vector type: Plant Expression, CRISPR, Synthetic Biology
Growth in bacteria
  Bacterial resistance: Ampicillin, 100 μg/mL
  Growth temperature: 37°C
  Growth strain: DH5alpha
  Copy number: High Copy
Gene/Insert
  Gene/Insert name: Level1 AtU6-26p::sgRNA1 for subcloning of 20 bp target sequence
  gRNA/shRNA sequence: n/a
  Species: Synthetic
  Promoter: AtU6-26p
  Cloning method: Golden Gate
  Sequencing primers: 5′ CTGGTGGCAGGATATATTGTGGTG; 3′ GAACCCTGTGGTTGGCATGCACATAC
Terms and licenses: Academic/Nonprofit Terms; Industry Terms: Not Available to Industry
Depositor comments: Further information can be found at https://www.growmorefoundation.org/enable-crispr-kits
How to cite: pGMF1-D was a gift from Kate Creasey Krainer (Addgene plasmid # 242205 ; http://n2t.net/addgene:242205 ; RRID:Addgene_242205)
