[The description below was written by a language model from this plasmid's Addgene catalogue record and pLannotate feature annotations shown in this document.]
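Description:
pGMF1-D is a small (about 3.5 kb) Level 1 Golden Gate module for plant CRISPR/Cas9 work. It is built on a VectorBuilder pRP[Exp] backbone and belongs to a modular gene-editing toolkit. It is a high-copy E. coli plasmid that replicates from a ColE1/pUC-type origin and is selected with ampicillin through the β-lactamase gene and its native promoter. No plant selectable marker and no Cas9 coding sequence are annotated, so the plasmid works as a guide-RNA cloning intermediate rather than a complete editing vector.

The payload is an Arabidopsis thaliana U6-26 promoter, a Pol III snRNA promoter suited to expressing short, defined transcripts, placed upstream of the Streptococcus pyogenes sgRNA scaffold (annotated as a tracrRNA fragment). The record describes the plasmid as the acceptor for the first 20 bp target sequence in a multi-guide scheme and recommends it for dicot species. Between the promoter and the scaffold, the feature table shows a lac promoter/operator, a pUC-type multiple cloning site and a lacZα fragment. This layout is consistent with a placeholder that is replaced when the spacer is inserted and could allow blue/white screening, although the record does not state this.

The short LBD22 and lacI fragments, and probably the bom fragment, look like incidental annotation matches within the promoter region and the lac-derived segment. The whole cassette sits between nopaline-type left and right T-DNA border repeats, which are characteristic of Level 1 modular backbones. No origin for replication in Agrobacterium is annotated. The completed guide unit is therefore presumably intended for Golden Gate assembly into a higher-level construct alongside Cas9 and other modules, but the record does not detail these downstream steps.
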