Features (pLannotate 1.2.2; 15 found; start..end, strand, type, name):
     76..100     +  misc_feature   LB T-DNA repeat: left border repeat from nopaline C58 T-DNA
    210..266     +  CDS            LBD22 (fragment): LBD22_ARATH - Also known as ASL30. Experimental evidence at transcript level: Swiss-Prot protein existence level 2. From Arabidopsis thaliana (Mouse-ear cress).
    585..601     +  promoter       AtU6 promoter (fragment): consensus promoter from the three Arabidopsis U6 snRNA genes (Waibel and Filipowicz, 1990; Nekrasov et al., 2013)
    665..707     +  CDS            lacI (fragment): lac repressor; lacI; The lac repressor binds to the lac operator to inhibit transcription in E. coli. This inhibition can be relieved by adding lactose or isopropyl-β-D-thiogalactopyranoside (IPTG).
    720..741     +  protein_bind   CAP binding site: CAP binding activates transcription in the presence of cAMP. E. coli catabolite activator protein
    756..786     +  promoter       lac promoter: promoter for the E. coli lac operon
    794..810     +  protein_bind   lac operator: The lac repressor binds to the lac operator to inhibit transcription in E. coli. This inhibition can be relieved by adding lactose or isopropyl-β-D-thiogalactopyranoside (IPTG). lac repressor encoded by lacI
    847..903     -  misc_feature   MCS: pUC18/19 multiple cloning site
    900..1057    +  CDS            lacZα (fragment): LacZα fragment of β-galactosidase; lacZ fragment
   1063..1162    -  misc_feature   bom (fragment): basis of mobility region from pBR322
   1268..1335    +  misc_RNA       tracrRNA (fragment): trans-activating CRISPR RNA for the Streptococcus pyogenes CRISPR/Cas9 system
   1390..1414    +  misc_feature   RB T-DNA repeat: right border repeat from nopaline C58 T-DNA
   1707..2295    -  rep_origin     ori: high-copy-number ColE1/pMB1/pBR322/pUC origin of replication
   2466..3326    -  CDS            AmpR: β-lactamase; bla; confers resistance to ampicillin, carbenicillin, and related antibiotics
   3327..3431    -  promoter       AmpR promoter: bla
>Addgene plasmid #242205 | pGMF1-D | addgene full sequence | sequence record 490168 | Addgene NGS Result
TCTGACTGATGGGCTGCCTGTATCGAGTGGTGATTTTGTGCCGAGCTGCCGGTCGGGGAGCTGTTGGCTG
GCTGGTGGCAGGATATATTGTGGTGTAAACAAATTGACGCTTAGACAACTTAATAACACATTGCGGACGT
TTTTAATGTACTGGGGTGGATGCAGTGGGCCCCACTCTGTGAAGACAAACTAGAATTCGAGCTCGGAGAA
GCTTCGTTGAACAACGGAAACTCGACTTGCCTTCCGCACAATACATCATTTCTTCTTAGCTTTTTTTCTT
CTTCTTCGTTCATACAGTTTTTTTTTGTTTATCAGCTTACATTTTCTTGAACCGTAGCTTTCGTTTTCTT
CTTTTTAACTTTCCATTCGGAGTTTTTGTATCTTGTTTCATAGTTTGTCCCAGGATTAGAATGATTAGGC
ATCGAACCTTCAAGAATTTGATTGAATAAAACATCTTCATTCTTAAGATATGAAGATAATCTTCAAAAGG
CCCCTGGGAATCTGAAAGAAGAGAAGCAGGCCCATTTATATGGGAAAGAACAATAGTATTTCTTATATAG
GCCCATTTAAGTTGAAAACAATCTTCAAAAGTCCCACATCGCTTAGATAAGAAAACGAAGCTGAGTTTAT
ATACAGCTAGAGTCGAAGTAGTGATTGTGAGACCGCAGCTGGCACGACAGGTTTGCCGACTGGAAAGCGG
GCAGTGAGCGCAACGCAATTAATGTGAGTTAGCTCACTCATTAGGCACCCCAGGCTTTACACTTTATGCT
TCCGGCTCGTATGTTGTGTGGAATTGTGAGCGGATAACAATTTCACACAGGAAACAGCTATGACCATGAT
TACGCCAAGCTTGCATGCCTGCAGGTCGACTCTAGAGGATCCCCGGGTACCGAGCTCGAATTCACTGGCC
GTCGTTTTACAACGTCGTGACTGGGAAAACCCTGGCGTTACCCAACTTAATCGCCTTGCAGCACATCCCC
CTTTCGCCAGCTGGCGTAATAGCGAAGAGGCCCGCACCGATCGCCCTTCCCAACAGTTGCGCAGCCTGAA
TGGCGAATGGCGCCTGATGCGGTATTTTCTCCTTACGCATCTGTGCGGTATTTCACACCGCATATGGTGC
ACTCTCAGTACAATCTGCTCTGATGCCGCATAGTTAAGCCAGCCCCGACACCCGCCAACACCCGCTGACG
CGCCCTGACGGGCTTGTCTGCTCCCGGCATCCGCTTACAGACAAGCTGTGACGGTCTCAGTTTCAGAGCT
ATGCTGGAAACAGCATAGCAAGTTGAAATAAGGCTAGTCCGTTATCAACTTGAAAAAGTGGCACCGAGTC
GGTGCTTTTTTTTTCGCTTTACTTGTCTTCTGCACGAAGTGGTTTAAACTATCAGTGTTTGACAGGATAT
ATTGGCGGGTAAACCTAAGAGAAAAGAGCGTTTATTAGAATAATCGGATATTTAAAAGGGCGTGAAAAGG
TTTATCCGTTCGTCCATTTGTATGTGCATGCCAACCACAGGGTTCCCCAGGCGCTCTTCCGCTTCCTCGC
TCACTGACTCGCTGCGCTCGGTCGTTCGGCTGCGGCGAGCGGTATCAGCTCACTCAAAGGCGGTAATACG
GTTATCCACAGAATCAGGGGATAACGCAGGAAAGAACATGTGAGCAAAAGGCCAGCAAAAGGCCAGGAAC
CGTAAAAAGGCCGCGTTGCTGGCGTTTTTCCATAGGCTCCGCCCCCCTGACGAGCATCACAAAAATCGAC
GCTCAAGTCAGAGGTGGCGAAACCCGACAGGACTATAAAGATACCAGGCGTTTCCCCCTGGAAGCTCCCT
CGTGCGCTCTCCTGTTCCGACCCTGCCGCTTACCGGATACCTGTCCGCCTTTCTCCCTTCGGGAAGCGTG
GCGCTTTCTCATAGCTCACGCTGTAGGTATCTCAGTTCGGTGTAGGTCGTTCGCTCCAAGCTGGGCTGTG
TGCACGAACCCCCCGTTCAGCCCGACCGCTGCGCCTTATCCGGTAACTATCGTCTTGAGTCCAACCCGGT
AAGACACGACTTATCGCCACTGGCAGCAGCCACTGGTAACAGGATTAGCAGAGCGAGGTATGTAGGCGGT
GCTACAGAGTTCTTGAAGTGGTGGCCTAACTACGGCTACACTAGAAGAACAGTATTTGGTATCTGCGCTC
TGCTGAAGCCAGTTACCTTCGGAAAAAGAGTTGGTAGCTCTTGATCCGGCAAACAAACCACCGCTGGTAG
CGGTGGTTTTTTTGTTTGCAAGCAGCAGATTACGCGCAGAAAAAAAGGATCTCAAGAAGATCCTTTGATC
TTTTCTACGGGGTCTGACGCTCAGTGGAACGAAAACTCACGTTAAGGGATTTTGGTCATGAGATTATCAA
AAAGGATCTTCACCTAGATCCTTTTAAATTAAAAATGAAGTTTTAAATCAATCTAAAGTATATATGAGTA
AACTTGGTCTGACAGTTACCAATGCTTAATCAGTGAGGCACCTATCTCAGCGATCTGTCTATTTCGTTCA
TCCATAGTTGCCTGACTCCCCGTCGTGTAGATAACTACGATACGGGAGGGCTTACCATCTGGCCCCAGTG
CTGCAATGATACCGCGAGATCCACGCTCACCGGCTCCAGATTTATCAGCAATAAACCAGCCAGCCGGAAG
GGCCGAGCGCAGAAGTGGTCCTGCAACTTTATCCGCCTCCATCCAGTCTATTAATTGTTGCCGGGAAGCT
AGAGTAAGTAGTTCGCCAGTTAATAGTTTGCGCAACGTTGTTGCCATTGCTACAGGCATCGTGGTGTCAC
GCTCGTCGTTTGGTATGGCTTCATTCAGCTCCGGTTCCCAACGATCAAGGCGAGTTACATGATCCCCCAT
GTTGTGCAAAAAAGCGGTTAGCTCCTTCGGTCCTCCGATCGTTGTCAGAAGTAAGTTGGCCGCAGTGTTA
TCACTCATGGTTATGGCAGCACTGCATAATTCTCTTACTGTCATGCCATCCGTAAGATGCTTTTCTGTGA
CTGGTGAGTACTCAACCAAGTCATTCTGAGAATAGTGTATGCGGCGACCGAGTTGCTCTTGCCCGGCGTC
AATACGGGATAATACCGCGCCACATAGCAGAACTTTAAAAGTGCTCATCATTGGAAAACGTTCTTCGGGG
CGAAAACTCTCAAGGATCTTACCGCTGTTGAGATCCAGTTCGATGTAACCCACTCGTGCACCCAACTGAT
CTTCAGCATCTTTTACTTTCACCAGCGTTTCTGGGTGAGCAAAAACAGGAAGGCAAAATGCCGCAAAAAA
GGGAATAAGGGCGACACGGAAATGTTGAATACTCATACTCTTCCTTTTTCAATATTATTGAAGCATTTAT
CAGGGTTATTGTCTCATGAGCGGATACATATTTGAATGTATTTAGAAAAATAAACAAATAGGGGTTCCGC
GCACATTTCCCCGAAAAGTGCCACCTGACGTCTAAGAAACCATTATTATCATGACATTAACCTATAAAAA
TAGGCGTATCACGAGGCCCTTTCGTC
